Addgene plasmid #144625: TFORF3149
Purpose: Lentiviral vector for overexpressing transcription factor ORFs with unique 24-bp barcodes. Barcodes facilitate identification of transcription factors in pooled screens.
Depositing lab: Feng Zhang. Depositing organization: Broad Institute. Publication: A transcription factor atlas of directed differentiation. Joung J, Ma S, Tay T, Geiger-Schuller KR, Kirchgatterer PC, Verdine VK, Guo B, Arias-Garcia MA, Allen WE, Singh A, Kuksenko O, Abudayyeh OO, Gootenberg JS, Fu Z, Macrae RK, Buenrostro JD, Regev A, Zhang F. Cell. 2023 Jan 5;186(1):209-229.e26. doi: 10.1016/j.cell.2022.11.026. PubMed 36608654.
Backbone
  Vector backbone: pLX_TRC317
  Backbone manufacturer: Broad Institute Genetic Perturbation Platform
  Backbone size w/o insert (bp): 8264
  Vector type: Mammalian Expression, Lentiviral
  Selectable markers: Puromycin
Growth in bacteria
  Bacterial resistance: Ampicillin, 100 μg/mL
  Growth temperature: 37°C
  Growth strain: NEB Stable
  Copy number: High Copy
Gene/Insert
  Gene/Insert name: ZNF254
  Species: H. sapiens (human)
  Insert size (bp): 479
  Entrez Gene: ZNF254 (a.k.a. BMZF-5, HD-ZNF1, ZNF539, ZNF91L)
  Promoter: EF1a
  Tag / fusion protein: V5 (C terminal on insert)
  Cloning method: Gateway Cloning
  Sequencing primers: 5′ GGGTGGAGACTGAAGTTAGGCCAG; 3′ CACATAGCGTAAAAGGAGCAACATAG
Resource information
  A portion of this plasmid was derived from a plasmid made by: Broad Institute Genetic Perturbation Platform
Terms and licenses: Academic/Nonprofit Terms; Industry Terms: Not Available to Industry
Depositor comments: NM_001278665.1 Please test multiple small colonies in case of plasmid recombination. To make this collection available in a timely manner, a portion of this collection was not fully sequenced by Addgene. If an Addgene verified full plasmid sequence is not available, please contact us prior to placing an order to request the full sequence.
How to cite: TFORF3149 was a gift from Feng Zhang (Addgene plasmid # 144625 ; http://n2t.net/addgene:144625 ; RRID:Addgene_144625)
