[The description below was written by a language model from this plasmid's Addgene catalogue record and pLannotate feature annotations shown in this document.]
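Description:
TFORF3149 is a third-generation, self-inactivating lentiviral expression plasmid built on the pLX_TRC317 backbone. It belongs to a barcoded library of human transcription factor open reading frames made for pooled overexpression screens. It is maintained in E. coli through a high-copy ColE1/pUC-type origin with ampicillin selection (AmpR), and it also carries an f1 origin. The depositor warns that the plasmid can recombine, as is common for LTR-containing vectors. The viral portion comprises an RSV promoter driving a truncated HIV-1 5' LTR, the Ψ packaging signal with a partial gag sequence, the RRE for Rev-dependent export, a cPPT/CTS, WPRE, and a ΔU3 3' LTR followed by an SV40 polyadenylation signal. These elements allow the genome to be packaged when helper functions are supplied in trans, and they leave the integrated provirus without LTR promoter activity.

The payload is a short isoform of human ZNF254 (a 479 bp insert, with an NM_ transcript noted by the depositor). It was introduced by Gateway cloning, sits between attB1 and attB2 sites, and is expressed from the constitutive EF-1α promoter with a C-terminal V5 epitope tag for detection. The automated annotation labels the coding fragment as ZNF720. This most likely reflects homology among KRAB zinc finger family members rather than a different insert, but the record does not resolve the discrepancy. A separate SV40 promoter drives puromycin N-acetyltransferase for selecting transduced mammalian cells. According to the catalogue entry, each construct in the collection carries a unique 24-bp barcode so that transcription factors can be identified in pooled screens. The barcode is not annotated in the feature table, so its position is not recorded. The publication title links the collection to directed differentiation studies.
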