Features (pLannotate 1.2.2; 34 found; start..end, strand, type, name):
      1..1179    +  promoter       EF-1α promoter: strong constitutive promoter for human elongation factor EF-1α
   1200..1217    +  protein_bind   attB1 (fragment): mutant version of attB; core recombination site for the Gateway® BP reaction BP Clonase™
   1250..1462    +  CDS            ZNF720 (fragment): ZN720_HUMAN - Experimental evidence at protein level: Swiss-Prot protein existence level 1. From Homo sapiens (Human).
   1498..1521    -  protein_bind   attB2: mutant version of attB; recombination site for the Gateway® BP reaction BP Clonase™
   1529..1570    +  CDS            V5 tag: epitope tag from simian virus 5
   1586..1639    +  promoter       U6 promoter (fragment): RNA polymerase III promoter for human U6 snRNA
   1681..2269    +  misc_feature   WPRE: woodchuck hepatitis virus posttranscriptional regulatory element
   2320..2339    +  misc_feature   cPPT/CTS (fragment): central polypurine tract and central termination sequence of HIV-1
   2341..2574    +  LTR            3' LTR (ΔU3): self-inactivating 3' long terminal repeat (LTR) from HIV-1
   2652..2773    +  polyA_signal   SV40 poly(A) signal: SV40 polyadenylation signal
   2813..2948    +  rep_origin     SV40 ori: SV40 origin of replication
   2969..2987    -  promoter       T7 promoter: promoter for bacteriophage T7 RNA polymerase
   2995..3150    +  CDS            lacZα (fragment): LacZα fragment of β-galactosidase; lacZ fragment
   3155..3583    +  rep_origin     f1 ori (sequence partly withheld): f1 bacteriophage origin of replication; arrow indicates direction of (+) strand synthesis
   3636..3740    +  promoter       AmpR promoter: bla
   3741..4601    +  CDS            AmpR: β-lactamase; bla; confers resistance to ampicillin, carbenicillin, and related antibiotics
   4772..5360    +  rep_origin     ori: high-copy-number ColE1/pMB1/pBR322/pUC origin of replication
   5543..5635    +  CDS            lacI (fragment): lac repressor; lacI; The lac repressor binds to the lac operator to inhibit transcription in E. coli. This inhibition can be relieved by adding lactose or isopropyl-β-D-thiogalactopyranoside (IPTG).
   5648..5669    +  protein_bind   CAP binding site: CAP binding activates transcription in the presence of cAMP. E. coli catabolite activator protein
   5684..5714    +  promoter       lac promoter: promoter for the E. coli lac operon
   5722..5738    +  protein_bind   lac operator: The lac repressor binds to the lac operator to inhibit transcription in E. coli. This inhibition can be relieved by adding lactose or isopropyl-β-D-thiogalactopyranoside (IPTG). lac repressor encoded by lacI
   5783..5801    +  promoter       T3 promoter: promoter for bacteriophage T3 RNA polymerase
   5829..6055    +  promoter       RSV promoter: Rous sarcoma virus enhancer/promoter
   6056..6236    +  LTR            5' LTR (truncated): truncated 5' long terminal repeat (LTR) from HIV-1
   6283..6408    +  misc_feature   HIV-1 Ψ: packaging signal of human immunodeficiency virus type 1
   6392..6755    +  CDS            HIV-1 gag (fragment): gag protein from human immunodeficiency virus 1; gag
   6901..7134    +  misc_feature   RRE: The Rev response element (RRE) of HIV-1 allows for Rev-dependent mRNA export from the nucleus to the cytoplasm.
   7511..7537    +  CDS            Rev (fragment): human immunodeficiency virus 1 (HIV-1) Rev protein; rev; enhances nuclear export of unspliced and incompletely spliced viral mRNAs
   7544..7567    +  promoter       SV40 promoter (fragment): SV40 early promoter
   7568..7639    +  promoter       SV40 promoter (fragment): SV40 enhancer and early promoter
   7663..7798    +  rep_origin     SV40 ori: SV40 origin of replication
   7844..8440    +  CDS            PuroR (fragment): puromycin N-acetyltransferase; pac from Streptomyces; confers resistance to puromycin
   8489..8606    +  misc_feature   cPPT/CTS: central polypurine tract and central termination sequence of HIV-1
   8671..8737    +  CDS            small t antigen (fragment): SV40 (simian virus 40) small t antigen
>Addgene plasmid #144625 | TFORF3149 | addgene full sequence | sequence record 347069 | Addgene NGS Result
GGCTCCGGTGCCCGTCAGTGGGCAGAGCGCACATCGCCCACAGTCCCCGAGAAGTTGGGGGGAGGGGTCG
GCAATTGAACCGGTGCCTAGAGAAGGTGGCGCGGGGTAAACTGGGAAAGTGATGTCGTGTACTGGCTCCG
CCTTTTTCCCGAGGGTGGGGGAGAACCGTATATAAGTGCAGTAGTCGCCGTGAACGTTCTTTTTCGCAAC
GGGTTTGCCGCCAGAACACAGGTAAGTGCCGTGTGTGGTTCCCGCGGGCCTGGCCTCTTTACGGGTTATG
GCCCTTGCGTGCCTTGAATTACTTCCACCTGGCTGCAGTACGTGATTCTTGATCCCGAGCTTCGGGTTGG
AAGTGGGTGGGAGAGTTCGAGGCCTTGCGCTTAAGGAGCCCCTTCGCCTCGTGCTTGAGTTGAGGCCTGG
CCTGGGCGCTGGGGCCGCCGCGTGCGAATCTGGTGGCACCTTCGCGCCTGTCTCGCTGCTTTCGATAAGT
CTCTAGCCATTTAAAATTTTTGATGACCTGCTGCGACGCTTTTTTTCTGGCAAGATAGTCTTGTAAATGC
GGGCCAAGATCTGCACACTGGTATTTCGGTTTTTGGGGCCGCGGGCGGCGACGGGGCCCGTGCGTCCCAG
CGCACATGTTCGGCGAGGCGGGGCCTGCGAGCGCGGCCACCGAGAATCGGACGGGGGTAGTCTCAAGCTG
GCCGGCCTGCTCTGGTGCCTGGCCTCGCGCCGCCGTGTATCGCCCCGCCCTGGGCGGCAAGGCTGGCCCG
GTCGGCACCAGTTGCGTGAGCGGAAAGATGGCCGCTTCCCGGCCCTGCTGCAGGGAGCTCAAAATGGAGG
ACGCGGCGCTCGGGAGAGCGGGCGGGTGAGTCACCCACACAAAGGAAAAGGGCCTTTCCGTCCTCAGCCG
TCGCTTCATGTGACTCCACGGAGTACCGGGCGCCGTCCAGGCACCTCGATTAGTTCTCGAGCTTTTGGAG
TACGTCGTCTTTAGGTTGGGGGGAGGGGTTTTATGCGATGGAGTTTCCCCACACTGAGTGGGTGGAGACT
GAAGTTAGGCCAGCTTGGCACTTGATGTAATTCTCCTTGGAATTTGCCCTTTTTGAGTTTGGATCTTGGT
TCATTCTCAAGCCTCAGACAGTGGTTCAAAGTTTTTTTCTTCCATTTCAGGTGTCGTGAGGCTAGCATCG
ATTGATCAACAAGTTTGTACAAAAAAGTTGGCATGCCAGGACCCCCTAGAAGCCTAGAAATGGGACTGTT
GACATTTAGGGATGTGGCCATAGAATTCTCTCTGGAGGAGTGGCAACACCTGGACATTGCACAGCAGAAT
TTATATAGAAATGTGATGTTAGAGAACTACAGAAACCTGGCCTTCCTGGGTATTGCTGTCTCTAAGCCAG
ACCTGATCACCTGTCTGGAACAAGGGAAAGAGCCCTGGAATATGAAGCGACATGAGATGGTGGATGAACC
CCCAGGATTGGATTTTTCATTACTGTGCCCAACTTTCTTGTACAAAGTGGTTGATATCGGTAAGCCTATC
CCTAACCCTCTCCTCGGTCTCGATTCTACGTAGTAATGAACTAGTCCGTAACTTGAAAGTATTTCGATTT
CTTGGCTTTATATATCTTGTGGAAAGGACGATACATACAGACCTACACGTAGACCACGCGTTAAGTCGAC
AATCAACCTCTGGATTACAAAATTTGTGAAAGATTGACTGGTATTCTTAACTATGTTGCTCCTTTTACGC
TATGTGGATACGCTGCTTTAATGCCTTTGTATCATGCTATTGCTTCCCGTATGGCTTTCATTTTCTCCTC
CTTGTATAAATCCTGGTTGCTGTCTCTTTATGAGGAGTTGTGGCCCGTTGTCAGGCAACGTGGCGTGGTG
TGCACTGTGTTTGCTGACGCAACCCCCACTGGTTGGGGCATTGCCACCACCTGTCAGCTCCTTTCCGGGA
CTTTCGCTTTCCCCCTCCCTATTGCCACGGCGGAACTCATCGCCGCCTGCCTTGCCCGCTGCTGGACAGG
GGCTCGGCTGTTGGGCACTGACAATTCCGTGGTGTTGTCGGGGAAATCATCGTCCTTTCCTTGGCTGCTC
GCCTGTGTTGCCACCTGGATTCTGCGCGGGACGTCCTTCTGCTACGTCCCTTCGGCCCTCAATCCAGCGG
ACCTTCCTTCCCGCGGCCTGCTGCCGGCTCTGCGGCCTCTTCCGCGTCTTCGCCTTCGCCCTCAGACGAG
TCGGATCTCCCTTTGGGCCGCCTCCCCGCGTCGACTTTAAGACCAATGACTTACAAGGCAGCTGTAGATC
TTAGCCACTTTTTAAAAGAAAAGGGGGGACTGGAAGGGCTAATTCACTCCCAACGAAGACAAGATCTGCT
TTTTGCTTGTACTGGGTCTCTCTGGTTAGACCAGATCTGAGCCTGGGAGCTCTCTGGCTAACTAGGGAAC
CCACTGCTTAAGCCTCAATAAAGCTTGCCTTGAGTGCTTCAAGTAGTGTGTGCCCGTCTGTTGTGTGACT
CTGGTAACTAGAGATCCCTCAGACCCTTTTAGTCAGTGTGGAAAATCTCTAGCAGTACGTATAGTAGTTC
ATGTCATCTTATTATTCAGTATTTATAACTTGCAAAGAAATGAATATCAGAGAGTGAGAGGAACTTGTTT
ATTGCAGCTTATAATGGTTACAAATAAAGCAATAGCATCACAAATTTCACAAATAAAGCATTTTTTTCAC
TGCATTCTAGTTGTGGTTTGTCCAAACTCATCAATGTATCTTATCATGTCTGGCTCTAGCTATCCCGCCC
CTAACTCCGCCCATCCCGCCCCTAACTCCGCCCAGTTCCGCCCATTCTCCGCCCCATGGCTGACTAATTT
TTTTTATTTATGCAGAGGCCGAGGCCGCCTCGGCCTCTGAGCTATTCCAGAAGTAGTGAGGAGGCTTTTT
TGGAGGCCTAGGGACGTACCCAATTCGCCCTATAGTGAGTCGTATTACGCGCGCTCACTGGCCGTCGTTT
TACAACGTCGTGACTGGGAAAACCCTGGCGTTACCCAACTTAATCGCCTTGCAGCACATCCCCCTTTCGC
CAGCTGGCGTAATAGCGAAGAGGCCCGCACCGATCGCCCTTCCCAACAGTTGCGCAGCCTGAATGGCGAA
TGGG
[124 nt withheld, positions 3155-3278]
C
[91 nt withheld, positions 3280-3370]
A
[49 nt withheld, positions 3372-3420]
CCTTTGACGTTGGAGTCCACGTTCTTT
[37 nt withheld, positions 3448-3484]
ACCCTATCTCGGTCTATTCTTTTGATTTATAAGGGATTTTGCCGATTTCGGCCTATTGGTTAAAAAATGA
GCTGATTTAACAAAAATTTAACGCGAATTTTAACAAAATATTAACGCTTACAATTTAGGTGGCACTTTTC
GGGGAAATGTGCGCGGAACCCCTATTTGTTTATTTTTCTAAATACATTCAAATATGTATCCGCTCATGAG
ACAATAACCCTGATAAATGCTTCAATAATATTGAAAAAGGAAGAGTATGAGTATTCAACATTTCCGTGTC
GCCCTTATTCCCTTTTTTGCGGCATTTTGCCTTCCTGTTTTTGCTCACCCAGAAACGCTGGTGAAAGTAA
AAGATGCTGAAGATCAGTTGGGTGCACGAGTGGGTTACATCGAACTGGATCTCAACAGCGGTAAGATCCT
TGAGAGTTTTCGCCCCGAAGAACGTTTTCCAATGATGAGCACTTTTAAAGTTCTGCTATGTGGCGCGGTA
TTATCCCGTATTGACGCCGGGCAAGAGCAACTCGGTCGCCGCATACACTATTCTCAGAATGACTTGGTTG
AGTACTCACCAGTCACAGAAAAGCATCTTACGGATGGCATGACAGTAAGAGAATTATGCAGTGCTGCCAT
AACCATGAGTGATAACACTGCGGCCAACTTACTTCTGACAACGATCGGAGGACCGAAGGAGCTAACCGCT
TTTTTGCACAACATGGGGGATCATGTAACTCGCCTTGATCGTTGGGAACCGGAGCTGAATGAAGCCATAC
CAAACGACGAGCGTGACACCACGATGCCTGTAGCAATGGCAACAACGTTGCGCAAACTATTAACTGGCGA
ACTACTTACTCTAGCTTCCCGGCAACAATTAATAGACTGGATGGAGGCGGATAAAGTTGCAGGACCACTT
CTGCGCTCGGCCCTTCCGGCTGGCTGGTTTATTGCTGATAAATCTGGAGCCGGTGAGCGTGGGTCTCGCG
GTATCATTGCAGCACTGGGGCCAGATGGTAAGCCCTCCCGTATCGTAGTTATCTACACGACGGGGAGTCA
GGCAACTATGGATGAACGAAATAGACAGATCGCTGAGATAGGTGCCTCACTGATTAAGCATTGGTAACTG
TCAGACCAAGTTTACTCATATATACTTTAGATTGATTTAAAACTTCATTTTTAATTTAAAAGGATCTAGG
TGAAGATCCTTTTTGATAATCTCATGACCAAAATCCCTTAACGTGAGTTTTCGTTCCACTGAGCGTCAGA
CCCCGTAGAAAAGATCAAAGGATCTTCTTGAGATCCTTTTTTTCTGCGCGTAATCTGCTGCTTGCAAACA
AAAAAACCACCGCTACCAGCGGTGGTTTGTTTGCCGGATCAAGAGCTACCAACTCTTTTTCCGAAGGTAA
CTGGCTTCAGCAGAGCGCAGATACCAAATACTGTTCTTCTAGTGTAGCCGTAGTTAGGCCACCACTTCAA
GAACTCTGTAGCACCGCCTACATACCTCGCTCTGCTAATCCTGTTACCAGTGGCTGCTGCCAGTGGCGAT
AAGTCGTGTCTTACCGGGTTGGACTCAAGACGATAGTTACCGGATAAGGCGCAGCGGTCGGGCTGAACGG
GGGGTTCGTGCACACAGCCCAGCTTGGAGCGAACGACCTACACCGAACTGAGATACCTACAGCGTGAGCT
ATGAGAAAGCGCCACGCTTCCCGAAGGGAGAAAGGCGGACAGGTATCCGGTAAGCGGCAGGGTCGGAACA
GGAGAGCGCACGAGGGAGCTTCCAGGGGGAAACGCCTGGTATCTTTATAGTCCTGTCGGGTTTCGCCACC
TCTGACTTGAGCGTCGATTTTTGTGATGCTCGTCAGGGGGGCGGAGCCTATGGAAAAACGCCAGCAACGC
GGCCTTTTTACGGTTCCTGGCCTTTTGCTGGCCTTTTGCTCACATGTTCTTTCCTGCGTTATCCCCTGAT
TCTGTGGATAACCGTATTACCGCCTTTGAGTGAGCTGATACCGCTCGCCGCAGCCGAACGACCGAGCGCA
GCGAGTCAGTGAGCGAGGAAGCGGAAGAGCGCCCAATACGCAAACCGCCTCTCCCCGCGCGTTGGCCGAT
TCATTAATGCAGCTGGCACGACAGGTTTCCCGACTGGAAAGCGGGCAGTGAGCGCAACGCAATTAATGTG
AGTTAGCTCACTCATTAGGCACCCCAGGCTTTACACTTTATGCTTCCGGCTCGTATGTTGTGTGGAATTG
TGAGCGGATAACAATTTCACACAGGAAACAGCTATGACCATGATTACGCCAAGCGCGCAATTAACCCTCA
CTAAAGGGAACAAAAGCTGGAGCTGCAAGCTTAATGTAGTCTTATGCAATACTCTTGTAGTCTTGCAACA
TGGTAACGATGAGTTAGCAACATGCCTTACAAGGAGAGAAAAAGCACCGTGCATGCCGATTGGTGGAAGT
AAGGTGGTACGATCGTGCCTTATTAGGAAGGCAACAGACGGGTCTGACATGGATTGGACGAACCACTGAA
TTGCCGCATTGCAGAGATATTGTATTTAAGTGCCTAGCTCGATACATAAACGGGTCTCTCTGGTTAGACC
AGATCTGAGCCTGGGAGCTCTCTGGCTAACTAGGGAACCCACTGCTTAAGCCTCAATAAAGCTTGCCTTG
AGTGCTTCAAGTAGTGTGTGCCCGTCTGTTGTGTGACTCTGGTAACTAGAGATCCCTCAGACCCTTTTAG
TCAGTGTGGAAAATCTCTAGCAGTGGCGCCCGAACAGGGACTTGAAAGCGAAAGGGAAACCAGAGGAGCT
CTCTCGACGCAGGACTCGGCTTGCTGAAGCGCGCACGGCAAGAGGCGAGGGGCGGCGACTGGTGAGTACG
CCAAAAATTTTGACTAGCGGAGGCTAGAAGGAGAGAGATGGGTGCGAGAGCGTCAGTATTAAGCGGGGGA
GAATTAGATCGCGATGGGAAAAAATTCGGTTAAGGCCAGGGGGAAAGAAAAAATATAAATTAAAACATAT
AGTATGGGCAAGCAGGGAGCTAGAACGATTCGCAGTTAATCCTGGCCTGTTAGAAACATCAGAAGGCTGT
AGACAAATACTGGGACAGCTACAACCATCCCTTCAGACAGGATCAGAAGAACTTAGATCATTATATAATA
CAGTAGCAACCCTCTATTGTGTGCATCAAAGGATAGAGATAAAAGACACCAAGGAAGCTTTAGACAAGAT
AGAGGAAGAGCAAAACAAAAGTAAGACCACCGCACAGCAAGCGGCCGCTGATCTTCAGACCTGGAGGAGG
AGATATGAGGGACAATTGGAGAAGTGAATTATATAAATATAAAGTAGTAAAAATTGAACCATTAGGAGTA
GCACCCACCAAGGCAAAGAGAAGAGTGGTGCAGAGAGAAAAAAGAGCAGTGGGAATAGGAGCTTTGTTCC
TTGGGTTCTTGGGAGCAGCAGGAAGCACTATGGGCGCAGCGTCAATGACGCTGACGGTACAGGCCAGACA
ATTATTGTCTGGTATAGTGCAGCAGCAGAACAATTTGCTGAGGGCTATTGAGGCGCAACAGCATCTGTTG
CAACTCACAGTCTGGGGCATCAAGCAGCTCCAGGCAAGAATCCTGGCTGTGGAAAGATACCTAAAGGATC
AACAGCTCCTGGGGATTTGGGGTTGCTCTGGAAAACTCATTTGCACCACTGCTGTGCCTTGGAATGCTAG
TTGGAGTAATAAATCTCTGGAACAGATTTGGAATCACACGACCTGGATGGAGTGGGACAGAGAAATTAAC
AATTACACAAGCTTAATACACTCCTTAATTGAAGAATCGCAAAACCAGCAAGAAAAGAATGAACAAGAAT
TATTGGAATTAGATAAATGGGCAAGTTTGTGGAATTGGTTTAACATAACAAATTGGCTGTGGTATATAAA
ATTATTCATAATGATAGTAGGAGGCTTGGTAGGTTTAAGAATAGTTTTTGCTGTACTTTCTATAGTGAAT
AGAGTTAGGCAGGGATATTCACCATTATCGTTTCAGACCCACCTCCCAACCCCGAGGGGACCCATGCATT
GCATCTCAATTAGTCAGCAACCAGGTGTGGAAAGTCCCCAGGCTCCCCAGCAGGCAGAAGTATGCAAAGC
ATGCGTCTCAATTAGTCAGCAACCATAGTCCCGCCCCTAACTCCGCCCATCCCGCCCCTAACTCCGCCCA
GTTCCGCCCATTCTCCGCCCCATGGCTGACTAATTTTTTTTATTTATGCAGAGGCCGAGGCCGCCTCGGC
CTCTGAGCTATTCCAGAAGTAGTGAGGAGGCTTTTTTGGAGGCCTAGGCTTTTGCAAAAAGCTTTCTAGA
GGTACCACCGGAGCTTACCATGACCGAGTACAAGCCCACGGTGCGCCTCGCCACCCGCGACGACGTCCCC
AGGGCCGTACGCACCCTCGCCGCCGCGTTCGCCGACTACCCCGCCACGCGCCACACCGTCGATCCGGACC
GCCACATCGAGCGGGTCACCGAGCTGCAAGAACTCTTCCTCACGCGCGTCGGGCTCGACATCGGCAAGGT
GTGGGTCGCGGACGACGGCGCCGCCGTGGCGGTCTGGACCACGCCGGAGAGCGTCGAAGCGGGGGCGGTG
TTCGCCGAGATCGGCCCGCGCATGGCCGAGTTGAGCGGTTCCCGGCTGGCCGCGCAGCAACAGATGGAAG
GCCTCCTGGCGCCGCACCGGCCCAAGGAGCCCGCGTGGTTCCTGGCCACCGTCGGCGTCTCGCCCGACCA
CCAGGGCAAGGGTCTGGGCAGCGCCGTCGTGCTCCCCGGAGTGGAGGCGGCCGAGCGCGCCGGGGTGCCC
GCCTTCCTGGAGACCTCCGCGCCCCGCAACCTCCCCTTCTACGAGCGGCTCGGCTTCACCGTCACCGCCG
ACGTCGAGGTGCCCGAAGGACCGCGCACCTGGTGCATGACCCGCAAGCCCGGTGCCAGTTAACGAATTCT
AGATCTTGAGACAAATGGCAGTATTCATCCACAATTTTAAAAGAAAAGGGGGGATTGGGGGGTACAGTGC
AGGGGAAAGAATAGTAGACATAATAGCAACAGACATACAAACTAAAGAATTACAAAAACAAATTACAAAA
ATTCAAAATTTTCGGGTTTATTACAGGGACAGCAGAGATCCACTTTGGCGCCGGCTCGAGGCCTGCAGGT
GCAAAGATGGATAAAGTTTTAAACAGAGAGGAATCTTTGCAGCTAATGGACCTTCTAGGTCTTGAAAGGA
GTGGGAATT
