>Addgene plasmid #144625 | TFORF3149 | depositor partial sequence | sequence record 285990 | Insert
ATCGATTGATCAACAAGTTTGTACAAAAAAGTTGGCATGCCAGGACCCCCTAGAAGCCTAGAAATGGGAC
TGTTGACATTTAGGGATGTGGCCATAGAATTCTCTCTGGAGGAGTGGCAACACCTGGACATTGCACAGCA
GAATTTATATAGAAATGTGATGTTAGAGAACTACAGAAACCTGGCCTTCCTGGGTATTGCTGTCTCTAAG
CCAGACCTGATCACCTGTCTGGAACAAGGGAAAGAGCCCTGGAATATGAAGCGACATGAGATGGTGGATG
AACCCCCAGGATTGGATTTTTCATTACTGTGCCCAACTTTCTTGTACAAAGTGGTTGATATCGGTAAGCC
TATCCCTAACCCTCTCCTCGGTCTCGATTCTACGTAGTAATGAACTAGTCCGTAACTTGAAAGTATTTCG
ATTTCTTGGCTTTATATATCTTGTGGAAAGGACGATACATACAGACCTACACGTAGACC
