>Addgene plasmid #144625 | TFORF3149 | depositor partial sequence | sequence record 285991 | Barcode
TACATACAGACCTACACGTAGACC
